Addgene plasmid #24746: p5188 pSUPER-shRNA-Brd4 (CT)
Depositing lab: Peter Howley. Depositing organization: Harvard Medical School. Publication: Bromodomain protein 4 mediates the papillomavirus E2 transcriptional activation function. Schweiger MR, You J, Howley PM. J Virol. 2006 May . 80(9):4276-85. 10.1128/JVI.80.9.4276-4285.2006 PubMed 16611886.
Backbone
  Vector backbone: pSUPERretro
  Backbone manufacturer: Halo-Bio RNAi Therapeutics
  Backbone size w/o insert (bp): 3176
  Vector type: Retroviral
Growth in bacteria
  Bacterial resistance: Ampicillin, 100 μg/mL
  Growth temperature: 37°C
  Growth strain: DH5alpha
  Copy number: Unknown
Gene/Insert
  Gene/Insert name: shRNA-Brd4 (CT)
  Species: H. sapiens (human)
  Cloning method: Restriction Enzyme; 5′ cloning site BglII (unknown if destroyed); 3′ cloning site HindIII (unknown if destroyed)
  Sequencing primers: 5′ H1; 3′ T3
Terms and licenses: Academic/Nonprofit Terms; Industry Terms: Not Available to Industry
Depositor comments: shRNA oligo sequence is - 5′-GCGGGAGCAGGAGCGAAGA
How to cite: p5188 pSUPER-shRNA-Brd4 (CT) was a gift from Peter Howley (Addgene plasmid # 24746 ; http://n2t.net/addgene:24746 ; RRID:Addgene_24746)
