[The description below was written by a language model from this plasmid's Addgene catalogue record.]
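Description:
p5188 pSUPER-shRNA-Brd4 (CT) is an RNA interference plasmid that expresses a short hairpin RNA against human Brd4 (bromodomain protein 4). It is built in the pSUPERretro backbone and is catalogued as a retroviral vector. The backbone is listed at about 3.2 kb without the insert. The plasmid is propagated in E. coli under ampicillin selection, and its copy number is recorded as unknown. No feature table accompanies the entry. As a result, the origin of replication, any retroviral LTRs or packaging signal, and any mammalian selection marker are not documented.

The hairpin-encoding oligonucleotide was inserted between the BglII and HindIII sites, and the record does not say whether either site survived cloning. The promoter is not named explicitly. The 5′ sequencing primer is designated H1, however, which fits the pSUPER design in which the RNA polymerase III H1 promoter drives the hairpin. In that arrangement the transcript folds into a stem-loop and is processed by the cellular RNAi machinery into an siRNA that directs degradation of the target mRNA. The depositor notes a 19-nucleotide target sequence. The "(CT)" in the name presumably distinguishes this target site from others in Brd4, perhaps a C-terminal region, but the record does not define it.

The associated publication concerns the role of Brd4 in the transcriptional activation function of the papillomavirus E2 protein. This suggests the construct was used to knock down endogenous Brd4 in human cells and test whether E2 activity depends on it. It is available to academic and nonprofit users only.
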