>Addgene plasmid #24746 | p5188 pSUPER-shRNA-Brd4 (CT) | addgene partial sequence | sequence record 30719 | 24746 with H1
CTTTGGATTTGGGAATCTTATAAGTTCTGTATGAGACCACAGATCCCCGCGGGAGCAGGAGCGAAGATTC
AAGAGATCTTCGCTCCTGCTCCCGCTTTTTGGAAAAGCTTATCGATACCGTCGACCTCGAGAGATCGATC
TAATTCCGGCGCCTAGAGAAGGAGTGAGGGCTGGATAAAGGGAGGATCGAGGCGGGGTCGAACGAGGAGG
TTCAAGGGGGAGAGACGGGGCGGATGGAGGAAGAGGAGGCGGAGGCTTAGGGTGTACAAAGGGCTTGACC
CAGGGAGGGGGGTCAAAAGCCAAGGCTTCCCAGGTCACGATGTAGGGGACCTGGTCTGGGTGTCCATGCG
GGCCAGGTGAAAAGACCTTGATCTTAACCTGGGTGATGAGGTCTCGGTTAAAGGTGCCGTCTCGCGGCCA
TCCGACGTTAAAGGTTGGCCATTCTGCAGAGCAGAAGGTAACCCAACGTCTCTTCTTGACATCTACCGAC
TGGTTGTGAGCGATCCGCTCGACATCTTTCCAGTGACCTAAGGTCAAACTTAAGGGAGTGGTAACAGTCT
GGCCCTAATTTTCAGACAAATACAGAAACACAGTCAGACAGAGACAACACAGAACGATGCTGCAGCGCTG
CAGCAGACAAGACGCGCGGCTTCGGTTCCAAACCGAAAGCAAAAATTCAGACGGAGGCGGGAACTGTTTT
AGGTTCTCGTCTCCTACCAGAACCACATATCCTGACGGGGTCGGATTCCACATCGACTCCCTTCCTCAGG
TCGGGCCACAAAAACGGCCCCCAAAGTCCCTGGGACGTCTCCCAGGGTTGCGGCCGGGTGTTCAGAACTC
GTCAGTTTCCACCACGGGTCCGCCAGATACAGAGCTAGTTAGCTAACTAGTACAGACGCAGGCGCAAACA
TTAAATGCCGGC
